Addgene plasmid #34575: pcDNA3.1-mBATF
Depositing lab: Peter Murray. Depositing organization: St. Jude Children's Research Hospital. Publication: A distal enhancer in Il12b is the target of transcriptional repression by the STAT3 pathway and requires the basic leucine zipper (B-ZIP) protein NFIL3. Smith AM, Qualls JE, O'Brien K, Balouzian L, Johnson PF, Schultz-Cherry S, Smale ST, Murray PJ. J Biol Chem. 2011 Jul 1;286(26):23582-90. Epub 2011 May 12. 10.1074/jbc.M111.249235 PubMed 21566115.
Backbone
  Vector backbone: pcDNA3.1 hygro(+)
  Backbone manufacturer: Invitrogen
  Backbone size w/o insert (bp): 5597
  Vector type: Mammalian Expression
  Selectable markers: Hygromycin
Growth in bacteria
  Bacterial resistance: Ampicillin, 100 μg/mL
  Growth temperature: 37°C
  Growth strain: DH5alpha
  Copy number: High Copy
Gene/Insert
  Gene/Insert name: BATF
  Species: M. musculus (mouse)
  Entrez Gene: Batf (a.k.a. B-ATF, SFA-2)
  Promoter: CMV
  Cloning method: Restriction Enzyme; 5′ cloning site none (unknown if destroyed); 3′ cloning site none (unknown if destroyed)
  Sequencing primers: 5′ T7 forward
Terms and licenses: Academic/Nonprofit Terms; Industry Terms: Not Available to Industry
How to cite: pcDNA3.1-mBATF was a gift from Peter Murray (Addgene plasmid # 34575 ; http://n2t.net/addgene:34575 ; RRID:Addgene_34575)
