[The description below was written by a language model from this plasmid's Addgene catalogue record.]
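Description:
pcDNA3.1-mBATF is a mammalian expression plasmid built on the commercial pcDNA3.1 hygro(+) backbone (about 5.6 kb without insert) and carrying the mouse Batf coding sequence, also known as B-ATF or SFA-2. It is maintained in E. coli as a high-copy plasmid under ampicillin selection. The backbone also provides a hygromycin resistance marker, so transfected mammalian cells can be selected and stable lines established in addition to transient expression.

The insert is placed under the CMV promoter, a strong constitutive viral promoter that drives high-level transcription in most mammalian cell types. A T7 forward primer is listed for sequencing into the 5′ end of the insert, consistent with a T7 priming site between the promoter and the cloning region in this backbone. The record lists no epitope tag, fusion partner or reporter, so the protein appears to be expressed in native form, though this is not explicitly confirmed. The insert size is not given. Cloning is recorded as restriction enzyme based, but the specific sites are not stated, and no feature table accompanies the entry.

BATF is a basic leucine zipper (B-ZIP) transcription factor. The plasmid comes from a study of a distal enhancer in the Il12b gene that is subject to STAT3 pathway repression and depends on the B-ZIP protein NFIL3. The construct is therefore suited to overexpressing mouse BATF in cultured mammalian cells, for example to test the effect of a B-ZIP family member on enhancer or promoter activity. The record does not describe the exact experimental role of this plasmid.
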