>Addgene plasmid #34575 | pcDNA3.1-mBATF | addgene partial sequence | sequence record 41684 | CMV-F 5'-CGCAAATGGGCGGTAGGCGTG-3'
AGCGAGCTCTCTGGCTACTAGAGAACCCACTGCTTACTGGCTTATCGAAATTAATACGACTCACTATAGG
GAGACCCAAGCTGGCTAGCGTTTAAACTTAAGCTTGGTACCGAGCTCGGATCCACCATGCCTCACAGCTC
CGACAGCAGTGACTCCAGCTTCAGCCGCTCTCCTCCCCCTGGCAAACAGGACTCATCTGATGATGTGAGG
AAAGTTCAGAGGAGAGAGAAGAATCGCATCGCTGCCCAGAAGAGCCGACAGAGACAGACACAGAAAGCCG
ACACCCTTCACCTGGAGAGTGAGGACCTGGAGAAACAGAACGCAGCTCTCCGCAAAGAGATCAAACAGCT
CACCGAGGAGCTCAAGTACTTCACATCAGTGCTGAGCAGCCACGAGCCCCTGTGCTCCGTGCTGGCCAGT
GGCACCCCCTCGCCCCCCGAGGTGGTATACAGTGCCCATGCCTTCCACCAGCCTCACATCAGCTCGCCAC
GCTTCCAGCCCTGACTCGAGTCTAGAGGGCCCGTTTAAACCCGCTGATCAGCCTCGACTGTGCCTTCTAG
TTGCCAGCCATCTGTTGTTTGCCCCTCCCCCGTGCCTTCCTTGACCCTGGAAGGTGCCACTCCCACTGTC
CTTTCCTAATAAAATGAGGAAATTGCATCGCATTGTCTGAGTAGGTGTCATTCTATTCTGGGGGGTGGGG
TGGGGCAGGACAGCAAGGGGGAGGATTGGGAAGACAATAGCAGGCATGCTGGGGATGCGGTGGGCTCTAT
GGCTTCTGAGGCGGAAAGAACCAGCTGGGGCTCTAGGGGGTATCCCC
[86 nt withheld, positions 818-903]
CGCTCCTTTCG
